Addgene plasmid #26978: p3.1-NEFH
Depositing lab: David Sidransky. Depositing organization: Johns Hopkins University and School of Medicine. Publication: Neurofilament heavy polypeptide regulates the Akt-beta-catenin pathway in human esophageal squamous cell carcinoma. Kim MS, Chang X, LeBron C, Nagpal JK, Lee J, Huang Y, Yamashita K, Trink B, Ratovitski EA, Sidransky D. PLoS One. 2010 . 5(2):e9003. 10.1371/journal.pone.0009003 PubMed 20140245.
Backbone
  Vector backbone: pcDNA3.1
  Backbone manufacturer: Invitrogen
  Backbone size w/o insert (bp): 5400
  Vector type: Mammalian Expression
Growth in bacteria
  Bacterial resistance: Ampicillin, 100 μg/mL
  Growth temperature: 37°C
  Growth strain: DH5alpha
  Copy number: High Copy
Gene/Insert
  Gene/Insert name: NEFH
  Species: H. sapiens (human)
  Entrez Gene: NEFH (a.k.a. CMT2CC, NFH)
  Cloning method: Restriction Enzyme; 5′ cloning site EcoRI (not destroyed); 3′ cloning site XbaI (not destroyed)
  Sequencing primers: 5′ T7; 3′ BGH-rev
Terms and licenses: Academic/Nonprofit Terms; Industry Terms: Not Available to Industry
How to cite: p3.1-NEFH was a gift from David Sidransky (Addgene plasmid # 26978 ; http://n2t.net/addgene:26978 ; RRID:Addgene_26978)
