[The description below was written by a language model from this plasmid's Addgene catalogue record.]
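Description:
p3.1-NEFH is a mammalian expression plasmid built on the commercial pcDNA3.1 backbone (about 5.4 kb without insert) and carrying the human NEFH gene, which encodes the neurofilament heavy polypeptide (also known as NFH). The insert was placed into the multiple cloning site by restriction cloning between EcoRI at the 5′ end and XbaI at the 3′ end, and both sites remain intact, so the insert can in principle be excised or transferred with the same enzymes. The plasmid is maintained in E. coli as a high-copy construct under ampicillin selection.

The record does not list a promoter or other regulatory features, and no feature table is provided. However, pcDNA3.1 vectors generally drive expression of the cloned gene from the CMV immediate-early promoter and terminate transcripts with the bovine growth hormone polyadenylation signal. This is consistent with the listed sequencing primers, T7 upstream and BGH-reverse downstream, which flank the cloning site in this backbone family. No epitope tag, fusion partner or reporter is recorded. The record also does not state the insert size, the isoform, or any mammalian selection marker.

The construct is intended for ectopic expression of NEFH in transfected mammalian cells. The associated publication examined how neurofilament heavy polypeptide regulates the Akt–β-catenin pathway in human esophageal squamous cell carcinoma, so the plasmid suits restoring or overexpressing NEFH in cancer cell lines to study its effects on signalling and cell behaviour.
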