>Addgene plasmid #26978 | p3.1-NEFH | addgene partial sequence | sequence record 33202 | 26978 with CMV-F
TAGAGAACCCACTGCTTACTGGCTTATCGAAATTAATACGACTCACTATAGGGAGACCCAAGCTGGCTAG
CGTTTAAACTTAAGCTTGGTACCGAGCTCGGATCCACTAGTCCAGTGTGGTGGAATTCCCGGGATATCGT
CGACCCACGCGTCCGCCCACGCGTCCGGCCCCGTCCCGGCCTCGCGCACCTGCTCAGGCCATGATGAGCT
TCGGCGGCGCGGACGCGCTGCTGGGCGCCCCGTTCGCGCCGCTGCATGGCGGCGGCAGCCTCCACTACGC
GCTAGCCCGAAAGGGTGGCGCAGGCGGGACGCGCTCCGCCGCTGGCTCCTCCAGCGGCTTCCACTCGTGG
ACACGGACGTCCGTGAGCTCCGTGTCCGCCTCGCCCAGCCGCTTCCGTGGCGCAGGCGCCGCCTCAAGCA
CCGACTCGCTGGACACGCTGAGCAACGGGCCGGAGGGCTGCATGGTGGCGGTGGCCACCTCACGCAGTGA
GAAGGAGCAGCTGCAGGCGCTGAACGACCGCTTCGCCGGGTACATCGACAAGGTGCGGCAGCTGGAGGCG
CACAACCGCAGCCTGGAGGGCGAGGCTGCGGCGCTGCGGCAGCAGCAGGCGGGCCGCTCCGCTATGGGCG
AGCTGTACGAGCGCGAGGTCCGCGAGATGCGCGGCGCGGTGCTGCGCCTGGGCGCGGCGCGCGGTCAGCT
ACGCCTGGAGCAGGAGCACCTGCTCGAGGACATCGCGCACGTGCGCCAGCGCCTAGACGACGAGGCCCGG
CAGCGAGAGGA
